>Addgene plasmid #88465 | pDONR223-ZNF454 | depositor partial sequence | sequence record 172069 | insert
ATGGCTGTCAGCCACCTGCCAACCATGGTCCAGGAATCGGTGACCTTCAAGGATGTGGCTATACTGTTCA
CCCAGGAAGAGTGGGGGCAGCTGAGCCCCGCCCAGAGGGCCCTGTACAGGGACGTGATGCTGGAGAACTA
CAGCAACCTGGTCTCACTGGGACTCTTAGGACCCAAACCAGATACGTTTTCCCAGCTAGAAAAAAGGGAA
GTGTGGATGCCAGAGGACACCCCTGGAGGCTTCTGTCTTGACTGGATGACTATGCCTGCCAGTAAGAAAT
CTACTGTCAAGGCAGAGATTCCTGAAGAAGAATTGGATCAATGGACAATAAAGGAAAGATTCAGTAGCAG
TAGTCACTGGAAGTGTGCTAGCCTGCTGGAGTGGCAATGTGGAGGCCAGGAGATCAGTTTGCAGCGAGTG
GTACTCACTCACCCCAACACCCCATCACAGGAATGTGATGAATCCGGGAGCACTATGAGCTCATCTCTTC
ACAGTGCTCAAAGTCAGGGATTTCAACCTAGCAAAAATGCCTTTGAGTGTAGTGAGTGTGGAAAAGTCTT
CTCTAAGAGTTCAACTCTTAATAAACATCAGAAAATTCATAATGAAAAAAATGCAAATCAGAAAATTCAT
ATTAAGGAGAAAAGATATGAATGTAGAGAATGTGGGAAAGCCTTTCACCAGAGTACGCACCTTATCCATC
ACCAAAGAATTCACACTGGCGAGAAACCCTATGAATGTAAGGAATGTGGCAAGGCCTTCTCAGTGAGCTC
CTCACTTACGTACCATCAGAAAATTCATACTGGAGAGAAGCCTTTTGAATGCAACTTATGTGGAAAAGCT
TTTATCCGAAATATACACCTTGCCCATCATCATAGAATACATACTGGAGAGAAACCTTTTAAATGTAACA
TTTGTGAAAAAGCCTTTGTGTGCAGGGCACACCTTACCAAACACCAGAATATCCACAGTGGAGAGAAACC
CTATAAATGCAATGAATGTGGAAAAGCCTTTAATCAGAGTACAAGTTTCCTTCAGCATCAGAGAATTCAC
ACTGGAGAGAAACCCTTTGAATGTAATGAATGTGGGAAGGCCTTCAGGGTGAACTCTTCCCTTACTGAAC
ATCAGAGAATTCATACTGGAGAGAAACCTTATAAATGTAATGAATGTGGGAAAGCTTTCAGGGATAATTC
ATCCTTTGCACGACATCGGAAAATTCACACTGGAGAGAAACCTTACAGATGTGGCTTGTGTGAGAAAGCC
TTTCGGGACCAATCAGCACTAGCCCAACATCAGAGAATTCATACTGGGGAAAAACCTTATACATGTAACA
TATGTGAAAAAGCCTTCAGTGACCATTCAGCCCTTACCCAACATAAGAGAATTCATACTAGGGAAAAACC
TTACAAATGTAAAATCTGTGAGAAAGCCTTTATCCGAAGCACTCACCTGACTCAACATCAGAGGATTCAC
ACAGGAGAGAAACCCTATAAATGTAATAAATGTGGGAAAGCTTTTAACCAGACTGCAAACCTCATTCAGC
ATCAGAGACATCATATTGGAGAGAAGTGA
