[The description below was written by a language model from this plasmid's Addgene catalogue record.]
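Description:
pDONR223-ZNF454 is a Gateway donor-type (entry) clone built on the Invitrogen pDONR223 backbone, recorded as roughly 3 kb without insert. It carries the open reading frame of the human zinc finger transcription factor ZNF454. It is a bacterial cloning plasmid rather than an expression vector: it is maintained at high copy in E. coli and selected with spectinomycin. The record does not include a feature table, so the origin of replication, the exact resistance cassette and the recombination sites are not itemised. No promoter for driving ZNF454 expression is stated, which is consistent with the storage-and-transfer role of a Gateway donor plasmid.

The insert is listed as 1,569 bp of Homo sapiens sequence introduced by Gateway cloning. One deliberate modification is recorded: the last nucleotide of the stop codon has been removed. This leaves the reading frame open at its 3′ end, so that when the ORF is recombined into a destination vector it can be read through into a C-terminal tag or fusion partner supplied by that vector. M13 forward and reverse primer sites flank the insert for sequence verification.

The plasmid belongs to the Human TFome Collection, a comprehensive library of human transcription factor ORFs assembled for cell fate engineering, and is noted as part of the ORFeome-derived subset of that collection. Its typical use is as a source clone: ZNF454 is shuttled by Gateway recombination into expression vectors of choice for overexpression, screening or tagging studies. Distribution is limited to academic and nonprofit users.
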