Addgene plasmid #88465: pDONR223-ZNF454
Purpose: Donor Vector containing ZNF454 transcription factor, part of the Human TFome Collection
Depositing lab: Marc Vidal. Depositing organization: Dana-Farber Cancer Institute. Publication: A comprehensive library of human transcription factors for cell fate engineering. Ng AHM, Khoshakhlagh P, Rojo Arias JE, Pasquini G, Wang K, Swiersy A, Shipman SL, Appleton E, Kiaee K, Kohman RE, Vernet A, Dysart M, Leeper K, Saylor W, Huang JY, Graveline A, Taipale J, Hill DE, Vidal M, Melero-Martin JM, Busskamp V, Church GM. Nat Biotechnol. 2021 Apr;39(4):510-519. doi: 10.1038/s41587-020-0742-6. Epub 2020 Nov 30. PubMed 33257861.
Backbone
  Vector backbone: pDONR223
  Backbone manufacturer: Invitrogen
  Backbone size w/o insert (bp): 3000
  Vector type: Gateway Donor Vector
Growth in bacteria
  Bacterial resistance: Spectinomycin, 50 μg/mL
  Growth temperature: 37°C
  Growth strain: DH5alpha
  Copy number: High Copy
Gene/Insert
  Gene/Insert name: ZNF454
  Species: H. sapiens (human)
  Insert size (bp): 1569
  Mutation: Last nucleotide of stop codon removed to allow for Gateway C-terminal fusions
  Entrez Gene: ZNF454
  Cloning method: Gateway Cloning
  Sequencing primers: 5′ M13F(-21); 3′ M13R
Terms and licenses: Academic/Nonprofit Terms; Industry Terms: Not Available to Industry
Depositor comments: Represents the ORFeome subset of the TFome
How to cite: pDONR223-ZNF454 was a gift from Marc Vidal (Addgene plasmid # 88465 ; http://n2t.net/addgene:88465 ; RRID:Addgene_88465)
